>Addgene plasmid #209976 | pLPO2 | addgene full sequence | sequence record 442537 | Addgene NGS Result
CTCGAGCTCGTTTGATTTCGCTTTCGATAGAACAATCAAAGCGAGAATAAGGAAGATAAATCCCATAAGG
GCGGGAGCAGAATGTCCGAGACTAATTCATGGATCGATTTTTTATTAAAACGTCACAAAATCGTTTCTGT
GACGTTTTAGCGTTTATTTCGTTTAGTTATCGGCATAATCGTTAAAACAGGCGTTATCGTAGCGTAAAAG
CCCTTGAGCGTAGCGTGGCTTTGCAGCGAAGATGTTGTCTGTTAGATTATGAAAGCCGATGACTGAATGA
AATAATAAGCGCAGCGTCCTTCTATTTCGGTTGGAGGAGGCTCAAGGGAGTTTGAGGGAATGAAATTCCC
TCATGGGTTTGATTTTAAAAATTGCTTGCAATTTTGCCGAGCGGTAGCGCTGGAAAATTTTTGAAAAAAA
TTTGGAATTTGGAAAAAAATGGGGGGAAAGGAAGCGAATTTTGCTTCCGTACTACGACCCCCCATTAAGT
GCCGAGTGCCAATTTTTGTGCCAAAAACGCTCTATCCCAACTGGCTCAAGGGTTTGAGGGGTTTTTCAAT
CGCCAACGAATCGCCAACGTTTTCGCCAACGTTTTTTATAAATCTATATTTAAGTAGCTTTATTGTTGTT
TTTATGATTACAAAGTGATACACTAATTTTATAAAATTATTTGATTGGAGTTTTTTAAATGGTGATTTCA
GAATCGAAAAAAAGAGTTATGATTTCTCTGACAAAAGAGCAAGATAAAAAATTAACAGATATGGCGAAAC
AAAAAGGTTTTTCAAAATCTGCGGTTGCGGCGTTAGCTATAGAAGAATATGCAAGAAAGGAATCAGAACA
AAAAAAATAAGCGAAAGCTCGCGTTTTTAGAAGGATACGAGTTTTCGCTACTTGTTTTTGATAAGGTAAT
TATATCATGGCTATTAAAAATACTAAAGCTAGAAATTTTGGATTTTTATTATATCCTGACTCAATTCCTA
ATGATTGGAAAGAAAAATTAGAGAGTTTGGGCGTATCTATGGCTGTCAGTCTTTACACGATATGGACGAA
AAAAAAGATAAAGATACATGGAATAGTAGTGATGTTATACGAAATGGAAAGCACTATAAAAAACCACACT
ATCACGTTATATATATTGCACGAAATCCTGTAACAATAGAAAGCGTTAGGAACAAGATTAAGCGAAAATT
GGGGAATAGTTCAGTTGCTCATGTTGAGATACTTGATTATATCAAAGGTTCATATGAATATTTGACTCAT
GAATCAAAGGACGCTATTGCTAAGAATAAACATATATACGACAAAAAAGATATTTTGAACATTAATGATT
TTGATATTGACCGCTATATAACACTTGATGAAAGCCAAAAAAGAGAATTGAAGAATTTACTTTTAGATAT
AGTGGATGACTATAATTTGGTAAATACAAAAGATTTAATGGCTTTTATTCGCCTTAGGGGAGCGGAGTTT
GGAATTTTAAATACGAATGATGTAAAAGATATTGTTTCAACAAACTCTAGCGCCTTTAGATTATGGTTTG
AGGGCAATTATCAGTGTGGATATAGAGCAAGTTATGCAAAGGTTCTTGATGCTGAAACGGGGGAAATAAA
ATGACAAACAAAGAAAAAGAGTTATTTGCTGAAAATGAGGAATTAAAAAAAGAAATTAAGGACTTAAAAG
AGCGTATTGAAAGATACAGAGAAATGGAAGTTGAATTAAGTACAACAATAGATTTATTGAGAGGAGGGAT
TATTGAATAAATAAAAGCCCCCCTGACGAAAGTCGAAGGGGGCTTTTATTTTGGTTTGATGTTGCGATTA
ATAGCAATACGATTGCAATAAACAAAAGGATCCCCTTAGAAGCAAACTGCTTGAGACCCACGTTAAGGGA
TTTTGGTCATGAGATTATCAAAAAGGATCTTCACCTAGATCCTTTTAAATTAAAAATGAAGTTTTAAATC
AATCTAAAGTATATATGAGTAAACTTGGTCTGACAGCTCGAGGCTTGGATTCTCACCAATAAAAAACGCC
CGGCGGCAACCGAGCGTTCTGAACAAATCCAGATGGAGTTCTGAGGTCATTACTGGATCTATCAACAGGA
GTCCAAGCGAGCTCGATATCAAATTACGCCCCGCCCTGCCACTCGTCGCAGTACTGTTGTAATTCATTAA
GCATTCTGCCGACATGGAAGCCATCACAAACGGCATGATGAACCTGAATCGCCAGCGGCATCAGCACCTT
GTCGCCTTGCGTATAATATTTGCCCATGGTGAAAACGGGGGCGAAGAAGTTGTCCATATTGGCCACGTTT
AAATCAAAACTGGTGAAACTCACCCAGGGATTGGCTGATACGAAAAACATATTCTCAATAAACCCTTTAG
GGAAATAGGCCAGGTTTTCACCGTAACACGCCACATCTTGCGAATATATGTGTAGAAACTGCCGGAAATC
GTCGTGGTATTCACTCCAGAGTGATGAAAACGTTTCAGTTTGCTCATGGAAAACGGTGTAACAAGGGTGA
ACACTATCCCATATCACCAGCTCACCGTCTTTCATTGCCATACGAAATTCCGGATGAGCATTCATCAGGC
GGGCAAGAATGTGAATAAAGGCCGGATAAAACTTGTGCTTATTTTTCTTTACGGTCTTTAAAAAGGCCGT
AATATCCAGCTGAACGGTCTGGTTATAGGTACATTGAGCAACTGACTGAAATGCCTCAAAATGTTCTTTA
CGATGCCATTGGGATATATCAACGGTGGTATATCCAGTGATTTTTTTCTCCATTTTAGCTTCCTTAGCTC
CTGAAAATCTCGATAACTCAAAAAATACGCCCGGTAGTGATCTTATTTCATTATGGTGAAAGTTGGAACC
TCTTACGTGCCCGATCAACTCGAGTGCCACCTGACGTCTAAGAAACCATTATTATCATGACATTAACCTA
TAAAAATAGGCGTATCACGAGGCAGAATTTCAGATAAAAAAAATCCTTAGCTTTCGCTAAGGATGATTTC
TGGAATTCGCGGCCGCTTCTAGAGCGATGAGTGGT
Features (pLannotate 1.2.2; 7 found; start..end, strand, type, name):
   1033..1554    +  CDS            repB (fragment): REPB_STRAG - Experimental evidence at protein level: Swiss-Prot protein existence level 1. Is essential for plasmid replication. Nicks the positive strand at the plus origin of replication. From Streptococcus agalactiae.
   1721..1742    +  misc_feature   HA-R (fragment): right homology arm from intron 1 of the mouse Rosa26 gene (Soriano, 1999)
   2009..2103    -  terminator     lambda t0 terminator: transcription terminator from phage lambda
   2127..2783    -  CDS            cat: CAT_ECOLX - Experimental evidence at protein level: Swiss-Prot protein existence level 1. This enzyme is an effector of chloramphenicol resistance in bacteria. From Escherichia coli. This protein is used as a marker in many commonly used cloning vectors, such as pACYC184.
   2784..2881    -  promoter       cat promoter: promoter of the E. coli cat gene encoding chloramphenicol acetyltransferase
   2967..3010    -  terminator     bacterial terminator: putative bacterial transcription terminator
   3013..3034    +  misc_feature   BioBrick prefix: BioBrick prefix for parts that do not start with "ATG"
