[The description below was written by a language model from this plasmid's Addgene catalogue record and pLannotate feature annotations shown in this document.]
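Description:
pLPO2 is a Level 0 part plasmid from a Golden Gate assembly toolbox developed for engineering Lactiplantibacillus plantarum. It is built on the pLP3 backbone, catalogued as a bacterial expression vector, and stores a single modular part: the SH71rep replication origin, listed as being of lactobacillus origin. The part was inserted through BsmBI sites that were destroyed during cloning, as is usual when a part is domesticated into a Level 0 entry vector. Its stated purpose is to supply this origin module when Level 1 plasmids are assembled; the record does not say which enzyme or overhangs are used at that next step.

The sequenced plasmid is about 3 kb. Automated annotation finds a partial match to RepB, a replication initiator protein that nicks the plus strand at the plus origin. This fits a rolling-circle-type replicon and most likely corresponds to the replication protein gene within the SH71rep insert. Selection in E. coli relies on a chloramphenicol acetyltransferase gene driven by its native cat promoter and followed by the lambda t0 terminator. A further putative bacterial terminator and a BioBrick prefix sequence lie nearby in the backbone. A very short hit to a mouse Rosa26 homology arm is almost certainly a spurious match.

No separate E. coli origin of replication is annotated, so the record does not state how the plasmid is maintained in E. coli. It is listed as low copy, and the SH71rep replicon itself may be what sustains it, though this is not confirmed. No expression cassette or reporter is annotated, which suits its role as a storage and donor plasmid for a replication origin part.
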