Addgene plasmid #209976: pLPO2
Purpose: Contains Level 0 Part: replication origin (SH71rep) for the construction of Level 1 plasmids
Depositing lab: Thorsten Mascher. Publication: Development of a Golden Gate Assembly-Based Genetic Toolbox for Lactiplantibacillus plantarum and Its Application for Engineering Monoterpenoid Biosynthesis. Li X, Schönberg PY, Wucherpfennig T, Hinze C, Sulaj F, Henle T, Mascher T. ACS Synth Biol. 2024 Sep 20;13(9):2764-2779. doi: 10.1021/acssynbio.4c00075. Epub 2024 Sep 10. PubMed 39254046.
Backbone
  Vector backbone: pLP3
  Vector type: Bacterial Expression
Growth in bacteria
  Bacterial resistance: Chloramphenicol, 25 μg/mL
  Growth temperature: 37°C
  Growth strain: DH5alpha
  Copy number: Low Copy
Gene/Insert
  Gene/Insert name: replication origin (SH71_rep)
  Species: Lactobacilli
  Cloning method: Restriction Enzyme; 5′ cloning site BsmBI (destroyed during cloning); 3′ cloning site BsmBI (destroyed during cloning)
Terms and licenses: Academic/Nonprofit Terms; Industry Terms: Not Available to Industry
How to cite: pLPO2 was a gift from Thorsten Mascher (Addgene plasmid # 209976 ; http://n2t.net/addgene:209976 ; RRID:Addgene_209976)
